>Addgene plasmid #191057 | pEY60 | addgene full sequence | sequence record 376051 | Addgene NGS Result
TCACACAGGAAACAGCTATGACCATGATTACGCCAAGCTGTAAGTTTAAACATGATCTTACTAACTAACT
ATTCTCATTTAAATTTTCAGAGCTTAAAAATGGCTGAAATCACTCACAACGATGGATACGCTAACAACTT
GGAAATGAAATAAGCTTGCATGCCTGCAGCGAGAAGCTGTACGAAATCTATTTAGAAAATGGAAAATTGT
GAAAAGTGGATCTTTGTGAATTTGTTAAATTATAGAAATTTTGTACTCGAATATGGTTTCAATTTTTTTT
TCTTTATGATCTCAGGGTAATCGGGTCATTTGACATCAATTTATACATATGTATATGTTTCCCTTTTCTA
TTTAATGAAAGTATTTTGAACATCATAAAGTTACTACATTTTTATCAAAAATGATTTCCGAAAAAAACAG
TGTTCCTAATTGTTCAGAAAATGAAACAATAACTTAAAATTTGTCAGACCTAAAAACATCTACTCGTGAG
ATCAACTTTGGTCCGCATAATTATGGGCCACCCTGTAGGCCATTTTTGCATGTCTTTTTAATTAAATCTA
TCACTGTTAACCTGAAATTATGCGGGAACACAAATATGTACGTGTACCCGCAGTATGTCATCTCTGTACT
ATAATTTCTTGATCCACCCACGCAATTATGGGCTGTTTCTGCCCCGAAATGCCCATTTTCCATTTTTTTC
ACTTCTGTTAGTAGGAATGTCCAAATCGACGTAATTGTAAGTGACATGCTCTCGGAGCACCCAAAACTTT
TTTTTCTTTTTCAACGTTTTCCCAATATATACTGGGAAAATAAGGTGCCCCTCCGGAAATTCATCGAAAG
TAAACGAGAGTGAGAAAAGGAAAGAGCAACTTTGTTACCACATTTTTTTTCCAGTTGGTCGACCGACGTG
GACAACTCTAAAAATGTGTTTATTGAACACTGAAATTGTATTTTTTATTTTTTATATCATGAAAAGATTT
TTGATCTTTGGAATATTGTTTGAACTCAATTAGAGAACAATTAAAATTTTCTTGAAGAAAATAACAGTTC
TAGTAAACTTTAGTAGGAATCTATGGATTTTGCGGTTTTTTTTTCAAATTACCTACAAGAAAACTACTGA
ACCGTCCTAAAACTGATTGAGTTATGAGCTTCTTTCGTTGAATATGACAGCTGTTAGATTTTTATCTCAA
TTGCACCAATTAGTTGACTATTTGGTTTTCAAATGTAGGGTTTTCACAATTTTTTTTGATATACGGCGCA
CAAATACAAATTTTTGCAGAGCAGTCTATTCTTAAAATGCTAAGACTATTTGGAAAAACGAAAAAAATCC
ATCAATTTCTAATGGTTTGAATCGGATTAGGAAAGGATGCAAAGAATGAAGGAAAATAAATTCCGATTCT
TTATTTCTTTTTTTCGACTTTGTTGTTTTTCAATTTGAGTATGATTTTAGTATCAAAATATAATTTTAAT
TTCTTTAGTAAGCTTGCATTAATATTCTTGAATCTTATGAAGTTTTCGTTCTTTCGAATAAATAAAACAT
TATGTCAAAAGTAGCGGGGATTTTGCCAAAACATTCATAAAATGGAGCAGCACAAAAAATTTAAATTAAA
CACTGAACAATTTTTTGATCTTTCAAAATTTTAAATAGGTTTTGGCAAATACCACTGATTAAAGCATCAA
TAAAATGTAAAATTCATATAAAATATTTTGGTTGCAATCCGAAGTTCTGATAGACGAAAGCAATGCAAAT
GCCACTATTTGAAAAGTTTTACTATGATATTCTGTCATTTCAGTACCATTGAAGTAACTTTAATCGTTAT
AAATCTGCCGACTTTTCATCTTTCAATTAGTTCAGGTTTTTGAGTCAAAATTTTATAATGTAGAAAACGT
GTTCATATCTTGTTTTTTTTATTCTTCCAAAAATTGATAACCAACAAAAAAATTGCATTTATTAAATTAC
TTACTTCTTCATAGGGAAAACTTTATTTTAACTTACAGGGTGGGCCAAAAGTATGGTAACACGTTTGCAG
CTCTATAACTTCACGTGTGGAGAGAGTTATTACATCAATTTGTACAAGTTTTGTTCTCCATAAAATACTG
ACCAGATGAACGTTTTGAATTTTCAAAATATTCCCATCCGCATCGCTGCAGGCCTTCAGAACTTTTTAGA
TCACGACCTTTATGGCACGCAAGTCGGCATTCTGCGGGATTTCTACATTTTCTCGAGGAATCCATCAAGT
GTCTTACAAGTTTTTATAGTTCAAAGAATGCTCTTGGTCTAGAGATTCTTTAAAAACAAAAATCCAAATA
ATTTCTATCACGGTATTTTTGTCATGGACTGCGGCAGTAGGTTAAGTCTTGAATGGTAGTCGCCAGAAAG
ATGGATGTGAGCGGCGAGTAGCAGTATGCAGAAAAATTCATTTTAGTATTTTTCGAGACGTTTTGACCTG
ACTTTCCAGAATTTTTTTAGAAAATTGAGCTCGGCGGGGCAGATAGCTCAGTCGGTAGTGGTGGCCGCTA
GCAGACTGGAGGTCACGAGTTCAAGTCCGGCCTCACCCCCTAGGTTCACCCAGCCTCTATTGGGAAGTGG
AGCAATCCACGACTGGATTATCGGCCACAGTCCCCGGCTAGGACGTGGCTTAAATTACAGCCCAGAGGGA
TCACCACCAGGCAGTGTACCTGAATCCCAGATCCGCAGTGCATAGCACTTGAAGAACGGATCGTCCTTTA
ATCCTTTTTAATCCTTTAATGATTTTGTGGGTCGTTACGCCATGCGAAACCAAAAAAACTGAGTAAATTT
CGCAACGTTGAATTCATGAGACATTCAAAGGTTCTTGCTAGGCGCCAGTGTCGACACAGAAAATTTTTAT
ATGCTACAAAAACAATTAAAAACGCTTCTTCACTTCTTTAACTTTAAATTTAACATAAAAATCATACATC
TGAAAATTATTGGCGTGCGTGGGAGGTGTGTTTATGTGGGAAGTGCCGCGTGCCAAATTACCGTTTTTTC
GAAAGGGTTCGCCAAATTGTCGAGGTGATAAAGATCGCACCTTATTGGGAAACATTACAAATTTTGAGTC
AAATTGAAGGAAATTTATTCAGCTATCAGTATTCGATAGAAGAATGTACGTATGACGTTGCAGTCGCGCG
AAAAGCTCATGTAAAAGAGCGCTTCATGTGTTACCATACTTTTGGCCCACCCTGTAAAAAAAAACAACTT
CAGGCTCAGTTGAATAAATTGAATGTATTTGACGCTTTGGTGTTTAGCCTATTCAAGTTGCTATACCGCT
ACCATCGTAGTTTTCCTATTTCTTGCTAAAAATAGCTTTGTAAAACAAACCAAGAATAGATTATCCAGTT
CAAAATGTTGAAAGTATAAACATAAAAATTCGGTCCTAAAAAGTTTACATTGTGAAAACGTCATTCTCTC
ATGTAAACATGTCTGCACATTCCTTTTCTTCGTATTCCTGCACACAAACAAAATATCATTTTTCTATCCG
TTCCCCTCAGAAAAAAGTTCAAAAAATTGAAAAGAGGAAAGTCCCAGGAGCTCATAAAAAGTGCTCATGT
GTCCCACATGTTCTTTCAAAAAGAACATTCCATTTGGCACCATGACACCTTCCGGAAGATATTCAAATGC
TTCTCATGAAGATAAAGCTCTTTCAATTCTTTTGCTTACAACAGATAATTGCCCTATGTGTAATTGTGCC
GTAGAAGAATATATAAAGGGCGGAATATAGGGGAAAGCATAGGCGGACGGAGGGGTTGTGCCATCTGAAA
ATGCACAAAGTGACTCCTTTTTTGCCCGTCTCTCATTATTTGGATAGATGAAGAGGAGGACGAAGGTTGA
CTTCTCTTCCTGTGAAGAAGATATACTCATCAATAAATCATTCACTCGTAAAAGGATCCCGCATGTTTTT
CTTTCAGAATTTTCTCATTCATTCTGATTTTCTATCCGCCTCTGATTTTTGGTTATGTCTTTTGACATCA
GTTTCGAAAGTTCCTTTTTATTTCCAGTTTCTACTTTTGAATATTCATTTTTAGATAGTTTTCCTACCGT
AACCACGCTAAAATTGTGTTACAGTTTTTTTTCAGCTTTAAAAATGTAAATTAGAAATATTAGTTTCACT
ATAGTTGAGTATTTCTGTTCACCGTTTTTTTGACCCACTGTATGAAAATGTGACTCAGTTTAATACGGAA
ATTTTTTAGTCGCTCGCCACTTCTTTTAACTTCAATTTCTCCACCAATTTTGATATAATTTTTTTCAAGC
CTCAGAATGGTTTGAAACTGTTGAAATGCATTTATTATACATAATGTAGAAGAAGAATAATTTTGCCTTG
TATGCTTTCAAAATATACATTTCCTGGCGAAGAAAAATCCCTTTAAACTCCCTACAAGTATCACACATCT
CAAAACTGAAAAATAGTCAAATTACTTTTTCATTTAAATTCTTCATTTTTCATCCATTCATCTTCAAAAT
CGAGCTCTCATTCTCTCACTTCCGCTGACCTATATTATGATGTGAGCATTTATGAGATTGGACGAACTTT
ATTGAAATAGCCATTCTTTCTGTAACTCACAAAGTTTTTATTTACTTCTTTGTTTTCATTAAAAATTGTT
TAAGAATGAAATAAAAAATTTTCAGACCTTTTAGAGATCTTCGTTCATTTCTCAAAGTCGTTCCTAATTT
TTCTTTGGATACACAATTTCATTACGTTTCGTACAGAGTTGACACTTTGACACACGTCTTTTTTTCTGCA
AATGTCAGCATTCAAACGAAGAACACTGATAGATGTTTAATCTTAAAATTTAATTTTCAGACCCGGGATT
GGCCAAAGGACCCAAAGGTATGTTTCGAATGATACTAACATAACATAGAACATTTTCAGGAGGACCCTTG
GAGGGTACCGGTTTTCCCAGTCACGACGCGTGGTACCGAGCTCAGAAAAAATGACCGCTCCAAAGAAGAA
ACGCAAAGTACCGAGCTCAGAAAAAATGACGGCACCTAAAAAGAAACGCAAAGTACCGGTCGCCGAGAAG
ACAGCCCCAAAAAAGAAGCGTAAAGTTCCACGCGTCATGGGAGTAAGTTTAAACAGTTCGGTACTAACTA
ACCATACATATTTAAATTTTCAGCGCGCTGTCTCCAAGGGAGAGGAGCTCATCAAGGAGAACATGCACAC
CAAGCTCTACATGGAGGGAACCGTCAACAACCACCACTTCAAGTGCACCCACGAAGGGGAGGGCAAGCCC
TACGAGGGCACCCAGACCAACAGGATTAAGGTGGTGGAGGGAGGCCCCCTGCCGTTCGCATTCGACATCC
TGGCCACCTGCTTTATGTACGGGAGCAAGACCTTCATCAACCACACCCAAGGAATCCCAGACTTCTTCAA
GCAATCCTTCGTAAGTTTAAACATGATTTTACTAACTAACTAATCTGATTTAAATTTTCAGCCTGAGGGC
TTCACATGGGAGAGAGTCACCACATACGAAGACGGGGGCGTGCTTACCGTTACCCAGGACACCAGCCTCC
AGGACGGCTGCTTGATCTACAACGTCAAGCTCAGAGGGGTGAACTTCCCATCCAACGGCCCTGTGATGCA
GAAGAAAACACTCGGCTGGGAGGCCAGTACCGAGACCCTGTACCCCGCTGACGGCGGCCTGGAAGGCAGA
TGCGACATGGCCCTGAAGCTCGTGGGCGGGGGCCACCTGCACTGCAACCTGAAGACCACATACAGATCCA
AGAAACCCGCTAAGAACCTCAAGATGCCAGGAGTAAGTTTAAACATATATATACTAACTAACCCTGATTA
TTTAAATTTTCAGGTCTACTTTGTGGACCGCAGACTGGAAAGAATCAAGGAGGCCGACAATGAGACCTAC
GTCGAGCAGCACGAGGTGGCTGTGGCCAGATACTGCGACCTCCCTAGCAAACTGGGGCACAAACTTAATG
GCATGGACGAGCTGTACAAGTAAGCGCCGGTCGCTACCATTACCAACTTGTCTGGTGTCAAAAATAATAG
GGGCCGCTGTCATCAGAGTAAGTTTAAACTGAGTTCTACTAACTAACGAGTAATATTTAAATTTTCAGCA
TCTCGCGCCCGTGCCTCTGACTTCTAAGTCCAATTACTCTTCAACATCCCTACATGCTCTTTCTCCCTGT
GCTCCCACCCCCTATTTTTGTTATTATCAAAAAACTTCTCTTAATTTCTTTGTTTTTTAGCTTCTTTTAA
GTCACCTCTAACAATGAAATTGTGTAGATTCAAAAATAGAATTAATTCGTAATAAAAAGTCGAAAAAAAT
TGTGCTCCCTCCCCCCATTAATAATAATTCTATCCCAAAATCTACACAATGTTCTGTGTACACTTCTTAT
GTTTTTTACTTCTGATAAATTTTTTTGAAACATCATAGAAAAAACCGCACACAAAATACCTTATCATATG
TTACGTTTCAGTTTATGACCGCAATTTTTATTTCTTCGCACGTCTGGGCCTCTCATGACGTCAAATCATG
CTCATCGTGAAAAAGTTTTGGAGTATTTTTGGAATTTTTCAATCAAGTGAAAGTTTATGAAATTAATTTT
CCTGCTTTTGCTTTTTGGGGTTTCCCCTATTGTTTGTCAAGATTTCGAGGACGGCGTTTTTCTTGCTAAA
ATCACAAGTATTGATGAGCACGATGCAAGAAAGATCGGAAGAAGGTTTGGGTTTGAGGCTCAGTGGAAGG
TGAGTAGAAGTTGATAATTTGAAAGTGGAGTAGTGTCTATGGGGTTTTTGCCTTAAATGACAGAATACAT
TCCCAATATACCAAACATAACTGTTTCCTACTAGTCGGCCGTACGGGCCCTTTCGTCTCGCGCGTTTCGG
TGATGACGGTGAAAACCTCTGACACATGCAGCTCCCGGAGACGGTCACAGCTTGTCTGTAAGCGGATGCC
GGGAGCAGACAAGCCCGTCAGGGCGCGTCAGCGGGTGTTGGCGGGTGTCGGGGCTGGCTTAACTATGCGG
CATCAGAGCAGATTGTACTGAGAGTGCACCATATGCGGTGTGAAATACCGCACAGATGCGTAAGGAGAAA
ATACCGCATCAGGCGGCCTTAAGGGCCTCGTGATACGCCTATTTTTATAGGTTAATGTCATGATAATAAT
GGTTTCTTAGACGTCAGGTGGCACTTTTCGGGGAAATGTGCGCGGAACCCCTATTTGTTTATTTTTCTAA
ATACATTCAAATATGTATCCGCTCATGAGACAATAACCCTGATAAATGCTTCAATAATATTGAAAAAGGA
AGAGTATGAGTATTCAACATTTCCGTGTCGCCCTTATTCCCTTTTTTGCGGCATTTTGCCTTCCTGTTTT
TGCTCACCCAGAAACGCTGGTGAAAGTAAAAGATGCTGAAGATCAGTTGGGTGCACGAGTGGGTTACATC
GAACTGGATCTCAACAGCGGTAAGATCCTTGAGAGTTTTCGCCCCGAAGAACGTTTTCCAATGATGAGCA
CTTTTAAAGTTCTGCTATGTGGCGCGGTATTATCCCGTATTGACGCCGGGCAAGAGCAACTCGGTCGCCG
CATACACTATTCTCAGAATGACTTGGTTGAGTACTCACCAGTCACAGAAAAGCATCTTACGGATGGCATG
ACAGTAAGAGAATTATGCAGTGCTGCCATAACCATGAGTGATAACACTGCGGCCAACTTACTTCTGACAA
CGATCGGAGGACCGAAGGAGCTAACCGCTTTTTTGCACAACATGGGGGATCATGTAACTCGCCTTGATCG
TTGGGAACCGGAGCTGAATGAAGCCATACCAAACGACGAGCGTGACACCACGATGCCTGTAGCAATGGCA
ACAACGTTGCGCAAACTATTAACTGGCGAACTACTTACTCTAGCTTCCCGGCAACAATTAATAGACTGGA
TGGAGGCGGATAAAGTTGCAGGACCACTTCTGCGCTCGGCCCTTCCGGCTGGCTGGTTTATTGCTGATAA
ATCTGGAGCCGGTGAGCGTGGGTCTCGCGGTATCATTGCAGCACTGGGGCCAGATGGTAAGCCCTCCCGT
ATCGTAGTTATCTACACGACGGGGAGTCAGGCAACTATGGATGAACGAAATAGACAGATCGCTGAGATAG
GTGCCTCACTGATTAAGCATTGGTAACTGTCAGACCAAGTTTACTCATATATACTTTAGATTGATTTAAA
ACTTCATTTTTAATTTAAAAGGATCTAGGTGAAGATCCTTTTTGATAATCTCATGACCAAAATCCCTTAA
CGTGAGTTTTCGTTCCACTGAGCGTCAGACCCCGTAGAAAAGATCAAAGGATCTTCTTGAGATCCTTTTT
TTCTGCGCGTAATCTGCTGCTTGCAAACAAAAAAACCACCGCTACCAGCGGTGGTTTGTTTGCCGGATCA
AGAGCTACCAACTCTTTTTCCGAAGGTAACTGGCTTCAGCAGAGCGCAGATACCAAATACTGTTCTTCTA
GTGTAGCCGTAGTTAGGCCACCACTTCAAGAACTCTGTAGCACCGCCTACATACCTCGCTCTGCTAATCC
TGTTACCAGTGGCTGCTGCCAGTGGCGATAAGTCGTGTCTTACCGGGTTGGACTCAAGACGATAGTTACC
GGATAAGGCGCAGCGGTCGGGCTGAACGGGGGGTTCGTGCACACAGCCCAGCTTGGAGCGAACGACCTAC
ACCGAACTGAGATACCTACAGCGTGAGCTATGAGAAAGCGCCACGCTTCCCGAAGGGAGAAAGGCGGACA
GGTATCCGGTAAGCGGCAGGGTCGGAACAGGAGAGCGCACGAGGGAGCTTCCAGGGGGAAACGCCTGGTA
TCTTTATAGTCCTGTCGGGTTTCGCCACCTCTGACTTGAGCGTCGATTTTTGTGATGCTCGTCAGGGGGG
CGGAGCCTATGGAAAAACGCCAGCAACGCGGCCTTTTTACGGTTCCTGGCCTTTTGCTGGCCTTTTGCTC
ACATGTTCTTTCCTGCGTTATCCCCTGATTCTGTGGATAACCGTATTACCGCCTTTGAGTGAGCTGATAC
CGCTCGCCGCAGCCGAACGACCGAGCGCAGCGAGTCAGTGAGCGATGAAGCGGAAGAGCGCCCAATACGC
AAACCGCCTCTCCCCGCGCGTTGGCCGATTCATTAATGCAGCTGGCACGACAGGTTTCCCGACTGGAAAG
CGGGCAGTGAGCGCAACGCAATTAATGTGAGTTAGCTCACTCATTAGGCACCCCAGGCTTTACACTTTAT
GCTTCCGGCTCGTATGTTGTGTGGAATTGTGAGCGGATAACAATT
Features (pLannotate 1.2.2; 14 found; start..end, strand, type, name):
    152..169     -  misc_feature   MCS (fragment): pUC18/19 multiple cloning site
   4910..4928    -  CDS            lacZα (fragment): LacZα fragment of β-galactosidase; lacZ fragment
   5083..5133    +  CDS            mEGFP (fragment): monomeric enhanced GFP, optimized with synthetic introns for expression in C. elegans
   5140..5970    +  CDS            mNeptune2.5: mNeptune2.5 is a basic (constitutively fluorescent) red fluorescent protein published in 2014, derived from Entacmaea quadricolor. It is reported to be a rapidly-maturing monomer with moderate acid sensitivity.
   6567..6719    +  CDS            aex-5 (fragment): AEX5_CAEEL - Also known as kpc-3 From Caenorhabditis elegans.
   6847..6882    +  CDS            rop (fragment): Rop protein, which maintains plasmids at low copy number; rop
   6984..7083    +  misc_feature   bom (fragment): basis of mobility region from pBR322
   7181..7285    +  promoter       AmpR promoter: bla
   7286..8146    +  CDS            AmpR: β-lactamase; bla; confers resistance to ampicillin, carbenicillin, and related antibiotics
   8317..8905    +  rep_origin     ori: high-copy-number ColE1/pMB1/pBR322/pUC origin of replication
   9088..9180    +  CDS            lacI (fragment): lac repressor; lacI; The lac repressor binds to the lac operator to inhibit transcription in E. coli. This inhibition can be relieved by adding lactose or isopropyl-β-D-thiogalactopyranoside (IPTG).
   9193..9214    +  protein_bind   CAP binding site: CAP binding activates transcription in the presence of cAMP. E. coli catabolite activator protein
   9229..9259    +  promoter       lac promoter: promoter for the E. coli lac operon
   9267..9283    +  protein_bind   lac operator: The lac repressor binds to the lac operator to inhibit transcription in E. coli. This inhibition can be relieved by adding lactose or isopropyl-β-D-thiogalactopyranoside (IPTG). lac repressor encoded by lacI
