[The description below was written by a language model from this plasmid's Addgene catalogue record and pLannotate feature annotations shown in this document.]
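Description:
pEY60 is a C. elegans expression plasmid built on the pPD95.62 backbone, one of the Fire-lab style worm reporter vectors. It serves as a transcriptional reporter in which acc-2 regulatory sequence drives a nuclear-localized far-red fluorescent protein, mNeptune2.5. In E. coli it replicates from a high-copy ColE1/pUC-type origin and is selected with ampicillin through the bla (AmpR) gene and its own promoter. Residual cloning-vector elements are also annotated, including lac promoter/operator and CAP site, lacZα, lacI, rop and bom fragments, and part of a pUC multiple cloning site. These play no role in worm expression.

The annotated sequence is about 9.3 kb. A large unannotated stretch of roughly 4.7 kb lies between the MCS remnant and the reporter. This is presumably where the Gibson-cloned acc-2 sequence from C. elegans resides, although the feature table does not label it and the record does not define its boundaries. Immediately downstream is a short fragment matching the start of a worm-optimized GFP, which may be leader sequence retained from the backbone, followed by the full mNeptune2.5 coding sequence. The catalogue describes the reporter as nuclear, but no nuclear localization signal is annotated. A short hit to aex-5 downstream of the reporter may reflect genomic sequence in the 3′ region; the record does not name a 3′ UTR.

The plasmid was deposited as one of the reporter components associated with NeuroPAL, a multicolor atlas for whole-brain neuronal identification in C. elegans. In that system, defined promoters driving spectrally distinct fluorophores give neurons characteristic colors. The specific neurons labeled by the acc-2 reporter are not listed in the record.
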