Addgene plasmid #191057: pEY60
Purpose: acc-2 fluorescent neural reporter driving nuclear mNeptune2.5 expression (refer to NeuroPAL paper for expression)
Depositing lab: Oliver Hobert & Eviatar Yemini. Depositing organization: Columbia University. Publication: NeuroPAL: A Multicolor Atlas for Whole-Brain Neuronal Identification in C. elegans. Yemini E, Lin A, Nejatbakhsh A, Varol E, Sun R, Mena GE, Samuel ADT, Paninski L, Venkatachalam V, Hobert O. Cell. 2021 Jan 7;184(1):272-288.e11. doi: 10.1016/j.cell.2020.12.012. Epub 2020 Dec 29. PubMed 33378642.
Backbone
  Vector backbone: pPD95.62
  Vector type: Worm Expression
Growth in bacteria
  Bacterial resistance: Ampicillin, 100 μg/mL
  Growth temperature: 37°C
  Growth strain: DH5alpha
  Copy number: Unknown
Gene/Insert
  Gene/Insert name: acc-2
  Species: C. elegans (nematode)
  Mutation: None
  Entrez Gene: acc-2 (a.k.a. CELE_C53D6.3)
  Cloning method: Gibson Cloning
Terms and licenses: Academic/Nonprofit Terms; Industry Terms: Not Available to Industry
How to cite: pEY60 was a gift from Oliver Hobert & Eviatar Yemini (Addgene plasmid # 191057 ; http://n2t.net/addgene:191057 ; RRID:Addgene_191057)
